Addgene plasmid #134612: pCb.CAG-HaloTag-GA-ZF-KrabA-KIF5B 376-963
Purpose: Mammalian expression of mouse KIF5B 376-963
Depositing lab: Marvin Bentley. Depositing organization: Rensselaer Polytechnic Institute. Publication: A novel strategy to visualize vesicle-bound kinesins reveals the diversity of kinesin-mediated transport. Yang R, Bostick Z, Garbouchian A, Luisi J, Banker G, Bentley M. Traffic. 2019 Aug 28. doi: 10.1111/tra.12692. PubMed 31461551.
Backbone
  Vector backbone: pCAG
  Vector type: Mammalian Expression
Growth in bacteria
  Bacterial resistance: Ampicillin, 100 μg/mL
  Growth temperature: 37°C
  Growth strain: DH5alpha
  Copy number: Low Copy
Gene/Insert
  Gene/Insert name: KIF5B
  Species: M. musculus (mouse)
  Mutation: WT with deletion of the 375 N-terminal residues.
  Entrez Gene: Kif5b (a.k.a. Khc, Khcs, Kns1, Ukhc)
  Promoter: Chicken Beta actin
  Tag / fusion protein: Halo (N terminal on insert)
  Cloning method: Restriction Enzyme; 5′ cloning site Unknown (unknown if destroyed)
Terms and licenses: Academic/Nonprofit Terms; Industry Terms: Not Available to Industry
How to cite: pCb.CAG-HaloTag-GA-ZF-KrabA-KIF5B 376-963 was a gift from Marvin Bentley (Addgene plasmid # 134612 ; http://n2t.net/addgene:134612 ; RRID:Addgene_134612)
