[The description below was written by a language model from this plasmid's Addgene catalogue record and pLannotate feature annotations shown in this document.]
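Description:
pCb.CAG-HaloTag-GA-ZF-KrabA-KIF5B 376-963 is a mammalian expression plasmid of about 9.1 kb built on a pCAG backbone. It is propagated in E. coli through a ColE1/pUC-type origin and selected with ampicillin via the bla (AmpR) gene. The catalogue lists it as low copy even though the annotated origin is of the high-copy type. Leftover backbone elements include lac promoter/operator fragments, a T3 promoter and an SV40 origin with an adjacent SV40 poly(A) signal. No mammalian selection marker is annotated.

Expression is driven by the CAG arrangement: the CMV immediate-early enhancer, the chicken β-actin promoter and a chimeric β-actin/β-globin intron, which together give strong constitutive transcription in many mammalian cell types. The open reading frame begins with an N-terminal HaloTag, a modified dehalogenase that covalently binds chloroalkane ligands and so allows labelling with fluorescent dyes. Next come short matches to a CCR5-targeting zinc-finger domain and to a human zinc-finger protein. These probably correspond to the "ZF" and "KrabA" (KRAB-type repressor) modules named in the plasmid title. The record does not explain the role of these modules or of the "GA" element. The final part is mouse Kif5b residues 376-963, a kinesin-1 heavy chain lacking its 375 N-terminal residues. Downstream lie a second small chimeric intron, a WPRE that enhances transcript stability and expression, and bGH and rabbit β-globin polyadenylation signals.

The stated purpose is mammalian expression of this KIF5B truncation, and the associated publication concerns visualizing vesicle-bound kinesins.
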