Features (pLannotate 1.2.2; 26 found; start..end, strand, type, name):
      5..23      +  enhancer       CMV enhancer (fragment): human cytomegalovirus immediate early enhancer
     40..419     +  enhancer       CMV enhancer: human cytomegalovirus immediate early enhancer
    421..697     +  promoter       chicken β-actin promoter: No description available
    698..1671    +  intron         chimeric intron: chimera between introns from chicken β-actin and rabbit β-globin
   1736..2619    +  CDS            HaloTag® (fragment): modified bacterial dehalogenase that forms covalent bonds with chloroalkane derivatives
   2759..2787    +  CDS            CCR5TC (fragment): zinc-finger domain from the CCR5-224 (+) zinc-finger nuclease that recognizes the left half-site target sequence in the human CCR5 gene (Perez et al., 2008; Gross et al., 2013)
   3086..3202    +  CDS            ZNF720 (fragment): ZN720_HUMAN - Experimental evidence at protein level: Swiss-Prot protein existence level 1. From Homo sapiens (Human).
   3245..5008    +  CDS            Kif5b (fragment): KINH_MOUSE - Also known as Khcs, Kns1. Experimental evidence at protein level: Swiss-Prot protein existence level 1. Microtubule-dependent motor required for normal distribution of mitochondria and lysosomes. May be involved in the mechanisms of growth arrest induced by exposure to DNA-damaging drugs or by cellular senescence (PubMed:9657148). Can induce formation of neurite-like membrane protrusions in non-neuronal cells in a ZFYVE27-dependent manner (PubMed:21976701). Regulates centrosome and nuclear positioning during mitotic entry. During the G2 phase of the cell cycle in a BICD2- dependen
   5038..5170    +  intron         chimeric intron: chimera between introns from human β-globin and immunoglobulin heavy chain genes
   5179..5767    +  misc_feature   WPRE: woodchuck hepatitis virus posttranscriptional regulatory element
   5771..5787    +  misc_feature   MCS (fragment): pUC18/19 multiple cloning site
   5800..5911    +  polyA_signal   bGH poly(A) signal: bovine growth hormone polyadenylation signal
   6007..6025    -  promoter       T3 promoter: promoter for bacteriophage T3 RNA polymerase
   6084..6158    +  CDS            HBB (fragment): HBB_PONPY - Experimental evidence at transcript level: Swiss-Prot protein existence level 2. Involved in oxygen transport from the lung to the various peripheral tissues. From Pongo pygmaeus (Bornean orangutan).
   6233..6288    +  polyA_signal   β-globin poly(A) signal: rabbit β-globin polyadenylation signal (Gil and Proudfoot, 1987)
   6673..6689    -  protein_bind   lac operator: The lac repressor binds to the lac operator to inhibit transcription in E. coli. This inhibition can be relieved by adding lactose or isopropyl-β-D-thiogalactopyranoside (IPTG). lac repressor encoded by lacI
   6697..6727    -  promoter       lac promoter: promoter for the E. coli lac operon
   6742..6763    -  protein_bind   CAP binding site: CAP binding activates transcription in the presence of cAMP. E. coli catabolite activator protein
   6776..6815    -  CDS            lacI (fragment): lac repressor; lacI; The lac repressor binds to the lac operator to inhibit transcription in E. coli. This inhibition can be relieved by adding lactose or isopropyl-β-D-thiogalactopyranoside (IPTG).
   6822..6844    +  promoter       SV40 promoter (fragment): SV40 enhancer and early promoter
   6868..7003    +  rep_origin     SV40 ori: SV40 origin of replication
   7023..7157    +  polyA_signal   SV40 poly(A) signal: SV40 polyadenylation signal
   7159..7213    -  CDS            lacI (fragment): lac repressor; lacI; The lac repressor binds to the lac operator to inhibit transcription in E. coli. This inhibition can be relieved by adding lactose or isopropyl-β-D-thiogalactopyranoside (IPTG).
   7396..7984    -  rep_origin     ori: high-copy-number ColE1/pMB1/pBR322/pUC origin of replication
   8155..9015    -  CDS            AmpR: β-lactamase; bla; confers resistance to ampicillin, carbenicillin, and related antibiotics
   9016..9120    -  promoter       AmpR promoter: bla
>Addgene plasmid #134612 | pCb.CAG-HaloTag-GA-ZF-KrabA-KIF5B 376-963 | addgene full sequence | sequence record 267753 | Addgene NGS Result
GGTCGACATTGATTATTGACTAGAGTCATCCTCATCGTCGACATTGATTATTGACTAGTTATTAATAGTA
ATCAATTACGGGGTCATTAGTTCATAGCCCATATATGGAGTTCCGCGTTACATAACTTACGGTAAATGGC
CCGCCTGGCTGACCGCCCAACGACCCCCGCCCATTGACGTCAATAATGACGTATGTTCCCATAGTAACGC
CAATAGGGACTTTCCATTGACGTCAATGGGTGGAGTATTTACGGTAAACTGCCCACTTGGCAGTACATCA
AGTGTATCATATGCCAAGTACGCCCCCTATTGACGTCAATGACGGTAAATGGCCCGCCTGGCATTATGCC
CAGTACATGACCTTATGGGACTTTCCTACTTGGCAGTACATCTACGTATTAGTCATCGCTATTACCATGG
TCGAGGTGAGCCCCACGTTCTGCTTCACTCTCCCCATCTCCCCCCCCTCCCCACCCCCAATTTTGTATTT
ATTTATTTTTTAATTATTTTGTGCAGCGATGGGGGCGGGGGGGGGGGGGGGSGCGCGCCAGGCGGGGCGG
GGCGGGGCGAGGGGCGGGGCGGGGCGAGGCGGAGAGGTGCGGCGGCAGCCAATCAGAGCGGCGCGCTCCG
AAAGTTTCCTTTTATGGCGAGGCGGCGGCGGCGGCGGCCCTATAAAAAGCGAAGCGCGCGGCGGGCGGGA
GTCGCTGCGCGCTGCCTTCGCCCCGTGCCCCGCTCCGCCGCCGCCTCGCGCCGCCCGCCCCGGCTCTGAC
TGACCGCGTTACTCCCACAGGTGAGCGGGCGGGACGGCCCTTCTCCTCCGGGCTGTAATTAGCGCTTGGT
TTAATGACGGCTTGTTTCTTTTCTGTGGCTGCGTGAAAGCCTTGAGGGGCTCCGGGAGGGCCCTTTGTGC
GGGGGGAGCGGCTCGGGGGGTGCGTGCGTGTGTGTGTGCGTGGGGAGCGCCGCGTGCGGCTCCGCGCTGC
CCGGCGGCTGTGAGCGCTGCGGGCGCGGCGCGGGGCTTTGTGCGCTCCGCAGTGTGCGCGAGGGGAGCGC
GGCCGGGGGCGGTGCCCCGCGGTGCGGGGGGGGCTGCGAGGGGAACAAAGGCTGCGTGCGGGGTGTGTGC
GTGGGGGGGTGAGCAGGGGGTGTGGGCGCGTCGGTCGGGCTGCAACCCCCCCTGCACCCCCCTCCCCGAG
TTGCTGAGCACGGCCCGGCTTCGGGTGCGGGGCTCCGTACGGGGCGTGGCGCGGGGCTCGCCGTGCCGGG
CGGGGGGTGGCGGCAGGTGGGGGTGCCGGGCGGGGCGGGGCCGCCTCGGGCCGGGGAGGGCTCGGGGGAG
GGGCGCGGCGGCCCCCGGAGCGCCGGCGGCTGTCGAGGCGCGGCGAGCCGCAGCCATTGCCTTTTATGGT
AATCGTGCGAGAGGGCGCAGGGACTTCCTTTGTCCCAAATCTGTGCGGAGCCGAAATCTGGGAGGCGCCG
CCGCACCCCCTCTAGCGGGCGCGGGGCGAAGCGGTGCGGCGCCGGCAGGAAGGAAATGGGCGGGGAGGGC
CTTCGTGCGTCGCCGCGCCGCCGTCCCCTTCTCCCTCTCCAGCCTCGGGGCTGTCCGCGGGGGGACGGCT
GCCTTCGGGGGGGACGGGGCAGGGCGGGGTTCGGCTTCTGGCGTGTGACCGGCGGCTCTAGGCTGCTGAA
GCGGTAGCATATGCTCCCAGAAGGCGCGCCTAGGACCATGGCTAGCGGAGGATCCGAAATCGGTACTGGC
TTTCCATTCGACCCCCATTATGTGGAAGTCCTGGGCGAGCGCATGCACTACGTCGATGTTGGTCCGCGCG
ATGGCACCCCTGTGCTGTTCCTGCACGGTAACCCGACCTCCTCCTACGTGTGGCGCAACATCATCCCGCA
TGTTGCACCGACCCATCGCTGCATTGCTCCAGACCTGATCGGTATGGGCAAATCCGACAAACCAGACCTG
GGTTATTTCTTCGACGACCACGTCCGCTTCATGGATGCCTTCATCGAAGCCCTGGGTCTGGAAGAGGTCG
TCCTGGTCATTCACGACTGGGGCTCCGCTCTGGGTTTCCACTGGGCCAAGCGCAATCCAGAGCGCGTCAA
AGGTATTGCATTTATGGAGTTCATCCGCCCTATCCCGACCTGGGACGAATGGCCAGAATTTGCCCGCGAG
ACCTTCCAGGCCTTCCGCACCACCGACGTCGGCCGCAAGCTGATCATCGATCAGAACGTTTTTATCGAGG
GTACGCTGCCGATGGGTGTCGTCCGCCCGCTGACTGAAGTCGAGATGGACCATTACCGCGAGCCGTTCCT
GAATCCTGTTGACCGCGAGCCACTGTGGCGCTTCCCAAACGAGCTGCCAATCGCCGGTGAGCCAGCGAAC
ATCGTCGCGCTGGTCGAAGAATACATGGACTGGCTGCACCAGTCCCCTGTCCCGAAGCTGCTGTTCTGGG
GCACCCCAGGCGTTCTGATCCCACCGGCCGAAGCCGCTCGCCTGGCCAAAAGCCTGCCTAACTGCAAGGC
TGTGGACATCGGCCCGGGTCTGAATCTGCTGCAAGAAGACAACCCGGACCTGATCGGCAGCGAGATCGCG
CGCTGGCTGTCTACTCTGGAGATTTCCGGGCTGTACGGTGCTGGAGCAGATCTGGGTGCCGGAGCTGGCG
CCGGGGCTGGAGCAGGCTCTCGCTTTCAGTGCAGAATCTGCATGCGAAATTTCAGCGACCGGTCCAACCT
GTCTCGACATATTCGGACCCACACAGGCGAAAAACCTTTTGCCTGTGACATCTGTGGGCGCAAGTTCGCC
ATTTCAAGTAACCTCAATTCACATACCAAGATCCATACAGGGTCTCAAAAGCCATTTCAGTGCCGCATCT
GTATGAGGAATTTCAGCAGAAGCGATAACCTTGCACGCCACATCCGCACGCACACTGGTGAGAAGCCTTT
CGCATGTGACATTTGCGGACGCAAGTTTGCAACATCCGGCAATCTGACCAGGCATACGAAGATTCATCTC
CGGGGTTCCCAGCTGCCCGGGATCGTCGACGCCCCTGAACAGCGGGAAGGCGCAAGCCAAGTCAGCGTCT
CTGTAACCTTCGAGGACGTCGCAGTATTGTTCACACGAGACGAATGGAAGAAACTGGACCTGAGCCAGCG
AAGTCTCTACAGGGAAGTGATGCTGGAGAATTATTCAAACCTGGCTTCTATGGCAGGCGGCGGCTCTGGC
GGCGGATCAGGAGGCGGCCTGTACATTGATGAGCAGTTTGACAAAGAGAAAGCTAATTTGGAAGCCTTCA
CAGCGGATAAAGATATTGCTATTACCAGTGATAAACCAGCTGCTGCAGTCGGAATGGCTGGTAGTTTTAC
CGATGCTGAAAGAAGAAAGTGTGAAGAAGAACTTGCTAAATTGTATAAACAACTTGATGACAAGGATGAA
GAGATTAACCAACAAAGCCAATTGGTAGAGAAATTGAAGACACAAATGCTGGATCAGGAAGAGCTTCTGG
CATCAACCAGAAGGGATCAAGATAATATGCAAGCTGAACTGAATCGCCTCCAAGCAGAAAATGATGCTTC
TAAAGAAGAAGTCAAAGAAGTTTTACAGGCCTTAGAGGAACTGGCTGTTAATTATGATCAGAAGTCTCAG
GAAGTTGAAGACAAAACAAAGGAATATGAATTGCTTAGTGATGAATTGAATCAAAAATCTGCAACTTTAG
CAAGTATTGATGCTGAGCTTCAGAAGCTGAAGGAAATGACCAACCACCAGAAGAAACGAGCAGCTGAAAT
GATGGCATCATTATTAAAAGACCTTGCAGAAATAGGAATTGCTGTGGGGAATAACGATGTGAAGCAACCA
GAAGGAACTGGTATGATAGATGAAGAGTTTACTGTTGCAAGACTCTACATTAGCAAAATGAAATCAGAAG
TAAAGACCATGGTGAAACGCTGCAAACAGCTAGAAAGCACACAGACTGAGAGCAACAAAAAAATGGAAGA
AAATGAGAAAGAGTTAGCAGCATGCCAGCTTCGGATCTCCCAACATGAAGCCAAAATCAAGTCACTGACT
GAGTACCTTCAGAATGTAGAACAAAAGAAGAGGCAGCTGGAGGAGTCTGTTGATTCCCTTGGTGAGGAGC
TAGTCCAACTCCGAGCACAAGAGAAAGTCCATGAAATGGAAAAAGAGCACTTGAACAAGGTTCAGACTGC
AAATGAAGTCAAGCAAGCTGTTGAGCAGCAGATCCAGAGTCACAGAGAAACCCACCAAAAACAAATCAGT
AGTTTGCGAGATGAAGTGGAGGCAAAGGAAAAGCTAATCACTGACCTCCAAGACCAAAACCAGAAGATGG
TGTTGGAGCAGGAACGGCTAAGGGTGGAGCATGAGAGGCTGAAGGCTACAGACCAAGAGAAGAGCAGGAA
GCTGCACGAGCTCACGGTTATGCAAGACAGACGAGAACAAGCAAGACAAGACTTGAAGGGTTTGGAGGAG
ACCGTGGCAAAAGAACTTCAGACTTTACACAACCTGCGTAAGCTCTTTGTTCAGGACTTGGCTACCAGGG
TGAAAAAGAGCGCCGAGGTCGACTCTGACGACACTGGCGGCAGTGCTGCACAGAAGCAGAAAATCTCCTT
CCTTGAAAACAACCTTGAACAGCTCACCAAAGTGCACAAGCAGTTGGTACGCGATAATGCAGATCTTCGC
TGTGAGCTTCCTAAGTTAGAGAAACGGCTTAGAGCTACTGCAGAAAGAGTGAAAGCTTTGGAGTCAGCCC
TGAAAGAAGCCAAAGAAAATGCATCTCGAGACCGTAAACGCTATCAGCAAGAAGTAGACCGGATAAAGGA
AGCAGTCAGGTCAAAGAACATGGCCAGAAGGGGACATTCTGCCCAGATTGCAAAGCCGATCCGTCCTGGA
CAGCATCCAGCGGCCTCGCCAACTCACCCGGGCACAGTTCGTGGAGGAGGCTCATTTGTTCAGAACAACC
AGCCAGTGGGGCTTCGTGGTGGTGGAGGCAAGCAGTCGTAAGTCTAGATAGGGACTCGAGGCCGCAGGTA
AGTATCAAGGTTACAAGACAGGTTTAAGGAGACCAATAGAAACTGGGCTTGTCGAGACAGAGAAGACTCT
TGCGTTTCTGATAGGCACCTATTGGTCTTACTGACATCCACTTTGCCTTTCTCTCCACAGGTGTCGACAA
TCAACCTCTGGATTACAAAATTTGTGAAAGATTGACTGGTATTCTTAACTATGTTGCTCCTTTTACGCTA
TGTGGATACGCTGCTTTAATGCCTTTGTATCATGCTATTGCTTCCCGTATGGCTTTCATTTTCTCCTCCT
TGTATAAATCCTGGTTGCTGTCTCTTTATGAGGAGTTGTGGCCCGTTGTCAGGCAACGTGGCGTGGTGTG
CACTGTGTTTGCTGACGCAACCCCCACTGGTTGGGGCATTGCCACCACCTGTCAGCTCCTTTCCGGGACT
TTCGCTTTCCCCCTCCCTATTGCCACGGCGGAACTCATCGCCGCCTGCCTTGCCCGCTGCTGGACAGGGG
CTCGGCTGTTGGGCACTGACAATTCCGTGGTGTTGTCGGGGAAGCTGACGTCCTTTCCATGGCTGCTCGC
CTGTGTTGCCACCTGGATTCTGCGCGGGACGTCCTTCTGCTACGTCCCTTCGGCCCTCAATCCAGCGGAC
CTTCCTTCCCGCGGCCTGCTGCCGGCTCTGCGGCCTCTTCCGCGTCTTCGCCTTCGCCCTCAGACGAGTC
GGATCTCCCTTTGGGCCGCCTCCCCGCCTGGAATTCGAGCTCGGTACGATCAGCCTCGACTGTGCCTTCT
AGTTGCCAGCCATCTGTTGTTTGCCCCTCCCCCGTGCCTTCCTTGACCCTGGAAGGTGCCACTCCCACTG
TCCTTTCCTAATAAAATGAGGAAATTGCATCGCATTGTCTGAGTAGGTGTCATTCTATTCTGGGGGGTGG
GGTGGGGCAGGACAGCAAGGGGGAGGATTGGGAAGACAATAGCCCAGCTTTTGTTCCCTTTAGTGAGGGT
TAATTGCGCGCTTGGCGTAATCATGGTCATAGCTGTTTCCTGTGTGAAATTGTTATCCGCTAATTCACTC
CTCAGGTGCAGGCTGCCTATCAGAAGGTGGTGGCTGGTGTGGCCAATGCCCTGGCTCACAAATACCACTG
AGATCGATCTTTTTCCCTCTGCCAAAAATTATGGGGACATCATGAAGCCCCTTGAGCATCTGACTTCTGG
CTAATAAAGGAAATTTATTTTCATTGCAATAGTGTGTTGGAATTTTTTGTGTCTCTCACTCGGAAGGACA
TATGGGAGGGCAAATCATTTAAAACATCAGAATGAGTATTTGGTTTAGAGTTTGGCAACATATGCCCATA
TGCTGGCTGCCATGAACAAAGGTTGGCTATAAAGAGGTCATCAGTATATGAAACAGCCCCCTGCTGTCCA
TTCCTTATTCCATAGAAAAGCCTTGACTTGAGGTTAGATTTTTTTTATATTTTGTTTTGTGTTATTTTTT
TCTTTAACATCCCTAAAATTTTCCTTACATGTTTTACTAGCCAGATTTTTCCTCCTCTCCTGACTACTCC
CAGTCATAGCTGTCCCTCTTCTCTTATGGAGATCCCTCGACCTGCAGCCCAAGCTTGGCGTAATCATGGT
CATAGCTGTTTCCTGTGTGAAATTGTTATCCGCTCACAATTCCACACAACATACGAGCCGGAAGCATAAA
GTGTAAAGCCTGGGGTGCCTAATGAGTGAGCTAACTCACATTAATTGCGTTGCGCTCACTGCCCGCTTTC
CAGTCGGGAAACCTGTCGTGCCAGCGGATCCGCATCTCAATTAGTCAGCAACCATAGTCCCGCCCCTAAC
TCCGCCCATCCCGCCCCTAACTCCGCCCAGTTCCGCCCATTCTCCGCCCCATGGCTGACTAATTTTTTTT
ATTTATGCAGAGGCCGAGGCCGCCTCGGCCTCTGAGCTATTCCAGAAGTAGTGAGGAGGCTTTTTTGGAG
GCCTAGGCTTTTGCAAAAAGCTAACTTGTTTATTGCAGCTTATAATGGTTACAAATAAAGCAATAGCATC
ACAAATTTCACAAATAAAGCATTTTTTTCACTGCATTCTAGTTGTGGTTTGTCCAAACTCATCAATGTAT
CTTATCATGTCTGGATCCGCTGCATTAATGAATCGGCCAACGCGCGGGGAGAGGCGGTTTGCGTATTGGG
CGCTCTTCCGCTTCCTCGCTCACTGACTCGCTGCGCTCGGTCGTTCGGCTGCGGCGAGCGGTATCAGCTC
ACTCAAAGGCGGTAATACGGTTATCCACAGAATCAGGGGATAACGCAGGAAAGAACATGTGAGCAAAAGG
CCAGCAAAAGGCCAGGAACCGTAAAAAGGCCGCGTTGCTGGCGTTTTTCCATAGGCTCCGCCCCCCTGAC
GAGCATCACAAAAATCGACGCTCAAGTCAGAGGTGGCGAAACCCGACAGGACTATAAAGATACCAGGCGT
TTCCCCCTGGAAGCTCCCTCGTGCGCTCTCCTGTTCCGACCCTGCCGCTTACCGGATACCTGTCCGCCTT
TCTCCCTTCGGGAAGCGTGGCGCTTTCTCATAGCTCACGCTGTAGGTATCTCAGTTCGGTGTAGGTCGTT
CGCTCCAAGCTGGGCTGTGTGCACGAACCCCCCGTTCAGCCCGACCGCTGCGCCTTATCCGGTAACTATC
GTCTTGAGTCCAACCCGGTAAGACACGACTTATCGCCACTGGCAGCAGCCACTGGTAACAGGATTAGCAG
AGCGAGGTATGTAGGCGGTGCTACAGAGTTCTTGAAGTGGTGGCCTAACTACGGCTACACTAGAAGAACA
GTATTTGGTATCTGCGCTCTGCTGAAGCCAGTTACCTTCGGAAAAAGAGTTGGTAGCTCTTGATCCGGCA
AACAAACCACCGCTGGTAGCGGTGGTTTTTTTGTTTGCAAGCAGCAGATTACGCGCAGAAAAAAAGGATC
TCAAGAAGATCCTTTGATCTTTTCTACGGGGTCTGACGCTCAGTGGAACGAAAACTCACGTTAAGGGATT
TTGGTCATGAGATTATCAAAAAGGATCTTCACCTAGATCCTTTTAAATTAAAAATGAAGTTTTAAATCAA
TCTAAAGTATATATGAGTAAACTTGGTCTGACAGTTACCAATGCTTAATCAGTGAGGCACCTATCTCAGC
GATCTGTCTATTTCGTTCATCCATAGTTGCCTGACTCCCCGTCGTGTAGATAACTACGATACGGGAGGGC
TTACCATCTGGCCCCAGTGCTGCAATGATACCGCGAGACCCACGCTCACCGGCTCCAGATTTATCAGCAA
TAAACCAGCCAGCCGGAAGGGCCGAGCGCAGAAGTGGTCCTGCAACTTTATCCGCCTCCATCCAGTCTAT
TAATTGTTGCCGGGAAGCTAGAGTAAGTAGTTCGCCAGTTAATAGTTTGCGCAACGTTGTTGCCATTGCT
ACAGGCATCGTGGTGTCACGCTCGTCGTTTGGTATGGCTTCATTCAGCTCCGGTTCCCAACGATCAAGGC
GAGTTACATGATCCCCCATGTTGTGCAAAAAAGCGGTTAGCTCCTTCGGTCCTCCGATCGTTGTCAGAAG
TAAGTTGGCCGCAGTGTTATCACTCATGGTTATGGCAGCACTGCATAATTCTCTTACTGTCATGCCATCC
GTAAGATGCTTTTCTGTGACTGGTGAGTACTCAACCAAGTCATTCTGAGAATAGTGTATGCGGCGACCGA
GTTGCTCTTGCCCGGCGTCAATACGGGATAATACCGCGCCACATAGCAGAACTTTAAAAGTGCTCATCAT
TGGAAAACGTTCTTCGGGGCGAAAACTCTCAAGGATCTTACCGCTGTTGAGATCCAGTTCGATGTAACCC
ACTCGTGCACCCAACTGATCTTCAGCATCTTTTACTTTCACCAGCGTTTCTGGGTGAGCAAAAACAGGAA
GGCAAAATGCCGCAAAAAAGGGAATAAGGGCGACACGGAAATGTTGAATACTCATACTCTTCCTTTTTCA
ATATTATTGAAGCATTTATCAGGGTTATTGTCTCATGAGCGGATACATATTTGAATGTATTTAGAAAAAT
AAACAAATAGGGGTTCCGCGCACATTTCCCCGAAAAGTGCCACCTG
